Addgene plasmid #54232: mEmerald-Plastin-C-10
Purpose: Localization: Fimbrin/Cytoskeleton, Excitation: 487, Emission: 509
Depositing lab: Michael Davidson. Depositing organization: Florida State University, Tallahassee.
Backbone
  Vector backbone: mEmerald-C1
  Backbone size w/o insert (bp): 4750
  Vector type: Mammalian Expression
  Selectable markers: Neomycin (select with G418)
Growth in bacteria
  Bacterial resistance: Kanamycin, 50 μg/mL
  Growth temperature: 37°C
  Growth strain: DH5alpha
  Copy number: High Copy
Gene/Insert
  Gene/Insert name: Plastin (alt name: NM_002670)
  Species: H. sapiens (human)
  Entrez Gene: PLS1
  Promoter: CMV
  Tag / fusion protein: mEmerald (N terminal on backbone)
  Cloning method: Unknown
  Sequencing primers: 5′ CMV-F; 3′ SV40pA-R
Terms and licenses: Academic/Nonprofit Terms; Industry Terms
Depositor comments: . Excitation = 487; Emission = 509. Localization data: Fimbrin/Cytoskeleton
How to cite: mEmerald-Plastin-C-10 was a gift from Michael Davidson (Addgene plasmid # 54232 ; http://n2t.net/addgene:54232 ; RRID:Addgene_54232)
