[The description below was written by a language model from this plasmid's Addgene catalogue record.]
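Description:
mEmerald-Plastin-C-10 is a mammalian expression plasmid built on the mEmerald-C1 backbone (about 4.75 kb without insert), designed to produce a fluorescently labelled version of human plastin for live-cell or fixed-cell imaging. It is maintained as a high-copy plasmid in E. coli under kanamycin selection. In mammalian cells, the neomycin resistance marker allows G418 selection of stable transfectants. The record does not list the origins of replication or give a feature table, so the finer details of the backbone architecture are not documented here.

The insert is human plastin, annotated as PLS1 (reference transcript NM_002670), an actin-bundling protein of the fimbrin family. Expression is driven by the CMV promoter, a strong constitutive promoter in most mammalian cell lines. The listed 3′ sequencing primer implies an SV40 polyadenylation signal downstream of the insert. The green fluorescent protein mEmerald is supplied by the backbone and sits at the N terminus of plastin, as in C1-type vectors where the gene of interest is cloned after the fluorescent protein. The "10" in the name probably refers to the length of the linker between the two proteins, but the record does not state this, and the cloning method is recorded as unknown.

The fusion is intended as a localization marker for fimbrin-containing cytoskeletal structures, letting users visualize actin bundles by fluorescence microscopy. The recorded spectral properties are excitation at 487 nm and emission at 509 nm, compatible with standard GFP/FITC filter sets.
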