>Addgene plasmid #54232 | mEmerald-Plastin-C-10 | depositor partial sequence | sequence record 84377 | insert sequence
ACGTCAGATCCGCTAGCGCTACCGGTCGCCACCATGGTGAGCAAGGGCGAGGAGCTGTTCACCGGGGTGG
TGCCCATCCTGGTCGAGCTGGACGGCGACGTAAACGGCCACAAGTTCAGCGTGTCCGGCGAGGGCGAGGG
CGATGCCACCTACGGCAAGCTGACCCTGAAGTTCATCTGCACCACCGGCAAGCTGCCCGTGCCCTGGCCC
ACCCTCGTGACCACCTTGACCTACGGCGTGCAGTGCTTCGCCCGCTACCCCGACCACATGAAGCAGCACG
ACTTCTTCAAGTCCGCCATGCCCGAAGGCTACGTCCAGGAGCGCACCATCTTCTTCAAGGACGACGGCAA
CTACAAGACCCGCGCCGAGGTGAAGTTCGAGGGCGACACCCTGGTGAACCGCATCGAGCTGAAGGGCATC
GACTTCAAGGAGGACGGCAACATCCTGGGGCACAAGCTGGAGTACAACTACAACAGCCACAAGGTCTATA
TCACCGCCGACAAGCAGAAGAACGGCATCAAGGTGAACTTCAAGACCCGCCACAACATCGAGGACGGCAG
CGTGCAGCTCGCCGACCACTACCAGCAGAACACCCCCATCGGCGACGGCCCCGTGCTGCTGCCCGACAAC
CACTACCTGAGCACCCAGTCCAAGCTGAGCAAAGACCCCAACGAGAAGCGCGATCACATGGTCCTGCTGG
AGTTCGTGACCGCCGCCGGGATCACTCTCGGCATGGACGAGCTGTACAAGTCCGGAAGCGGCTCCGGGAG
CGGAAGCGGGGAAAACAGTACTACTACCATTTCTCGGGAGGAGCTTGAAGAACTACAAGAGGCATTTAAT
AAAATAGATATTGACAATAGTGGGTATGTCAGTGACTATGAACTTCAAGACCTGTTTAAGGAAGCAAGCC
TTCCTCTGCCTGGCTACAAGGTGCGCGAGATTGTGGAGAAAATTCTATCAGTTGCTGACAGCAACAAAGA
TGGCAAAATCAGTTTTGAAGAGTTTGTGTCACTAATGCAAGAATTAAAAAGCAAAGATATCAGCAAAACA
TTCCGAAAAATAATTAACAAGAGGGAAGGGATTACTGCTATTGGAGGAACTTCAACTATTTCCAGTGAGG
GCACACAGCATTCTTATTCAGAGGAAGAAAAAGTGGCTTTTGTTAACTGGATAAACAAAGCCCTGGAGAA
TGACCCTGACTGTAAGCATCTTATACCCATGAATCCCAATGATGATAGTCTTTTCAAGTCACTTGCAGAT
GGCATCCTTCTTTGCAAAATGATCAACTTATCTGAACCAGATACAATTGATGAAAGAGCCATCAATAAGA
AAAAGCTCACGCCATTCACTATTTCTGAAAATTTAAACCTAGCTCTGAATTCTGCCTCAGCCATTGGTTG
TACAGTGGTCAACATTGGTGCATCAGATCTCAAAGAAGGAAAACCTCACTTGGTCTTGGGACTTCTCTGG
CAGATCATCAAAGTTGGCCTTTTTGCTGATATTGAGATTTCCAGGAATGAAGCTCTGATTGCATTGTTAA
ATGAAGGTGAGGAACTAGAGGAGCTGATGAAGCTTTCTCCCGAGGAATTACTGCTGCGATGGGTGAACTA
CCATCTGACCAATGCAGGATGGCATACCATCAGCAACTTCAGCCAAGACATTAAGGACTCGAGAGCCTAT
TTTCATCTGCTTAATCAGATTGCCCCTAAAGGTGGGGAAGATGGACCTGCCATTGCCATTGACCTTTCAG
GAATTAATGAGACAAATGACCTGAAGCGTGCTGGACTCATGCTTCAAGAAGCAGATAAACTGGGCTGCAA
ACAGTTTGTTACTCCTGCAGATGTGGTTTCAGGCAATCCTAAACTTAATTTAGCTTTTGTAGCTAATTTG
TTTAACACATACCCGTGCCTGCACAAGCCGAATAATAATGACATCGATATGAATTTACTGGAAGGAGAGA
GCAAGGAAGAGAGAACATTTCGGAACTGGATGAATTCCTTGGGAGTCAACCCATACATTAATCATTTGTA
CAGTGACCTTGCAGATGCTTTAGTGATCTTTCAGCTCTATGAGATGATCCGAGTGCCAGTCAACTGGAGC
CATGTCAACAAACCTCCTTATCCTGCCCTTGGAGGGAACATGAAGAAGATTGAAAACTGTAACTATGCAG
TGGAACTTGGGAAGAACAAGGCCAAATTCTCCTTGGTTGGCATTGCTGGGCAGGACCTAAATGAAGGGAA
TTCAACACTTACCCTGGCATTGGTATGGCAGCTGATGAGAAGGTACACATTGAATGTGTTATCGGATCTT
GGAGAGGGTGAAAAAGTAAATGATGAAATTATAATTAAATGGGTCAATCAGACTCTTAAAAGTGCAAACA
AAAAGACTTCTATTTCCAGCTTCAAGGATAAATCTATAAGCACAAGTTTACCTGTCCTAGATTTAATAGA
TGCCATTGCACCAAATGCAGTTCGTCAAGAAATGATCAGGAGAGAAAACTTATCTGATGAGGACAAGCTG
AACAATGCTAAATACGCCATTTCAGTTGCTCGAAAGATCGGTGCCCGGATATATGCATTACCTGATGACC
TCGTAGAAGTGAAACCAAAGATGGTTATGACGGTGTTTGCATGCTTAATGGGAAAAGGACTGAACAGAAT
AAAATAAGGATCCACCGGATCTAGATAACTGATCATAATCAGCCATACCACATT
