>Addgene plasmid #54232 | mEmerald-Plastin-C-10 | addgene partial sequence | sequence record 92666 | EGFP-C 5'-CATGGTCCTGCTGGAGTTCGTG-3'
GACGAGCTGTACAAGTCCGGAAGCGGCTCCGGGAGCGGAAGCGGGGAAAACAGTACTACTACCATTTCTC
GGGAGGAGCTTGAAGAACTACAAGAGGCATTTAATAAAATAGATATTGACAATAGTGGGTATGTCAGTGA
CTATGAACTTCAAGACCTGTTTAAGGAAGCAAGCCTTCCTCTGCCTGGCTACAAGGTGCGCGAGATTGTG
GAGAAAATTCTATCAGTTGCTGACAGCAACAAAGATGGCAAAATCAGTTTTGAAGAGTTTGTGTCACTAA
TGCAAGAATTAAAAAGCAAAGATATCAGCAAAACATTCCGAAAAATAATTAACAAGAGGGAAGGGATTAC
TGCTATTGGAGGAACTTCAACTATTTCCAGTGAGGGCACACAGCATTCTTATTCAGAGGAAGAAAAAGTG
GCTTTTGTTAACTGGATAAACAAAGCCCTGGAGAATGACCCTGACTGTAAGCATCTTATACCCATGAATC
CCAATGATGATAGTCTTTTCAAGTCACTTGCAGATGGCATCCTTCTTTGCAAAATGATCAACTTATCTGA
ACCAGATACAATTGATGAAAGAGCCATCAATAAGAAAAAGCTCACGCCATTCACTATTTCTGAAAATTTA
AACCTAGCTCTGAATTCTGCCTCAGCCATTGGTTGTACAGTGGTCAACATTGGTGCATCAGATCTCAAAG
AAGGAAAACCTCACTTGGTCTTGGGACTTCTCTGGCAGATCATCAAAGTTGGCCTTTTTGCTGATATTGA
GATTTCCAGGAATGAAGCTCTGATTGCATTGTTAAATGAAGGTGAGGAACTAGAGGAGCTGATGAAGCTT
TCTCCCGAGGAATTACTGCTGCGATGG
